>Addgene plasmid #18040 | pB1H2wL-Prd | depositor full sequence | sequence record 8781 | Author sequence
GAATTCAAAAAAATATTGACAACATAAAAAACTTTGTGTTATACTTGTAACGCTACATGGAGATTAACTC
AATCTAGCTAGAGAGGCTTTACACTTTATGCTTCCGGCTCGTATAATGTGTGGAATTGTGAGCGGATAAC
AATTTCACACAGGAAACAGCTATGACCATGATTACGGATTCACTGGAACTCTAAACCAAAGAGAGGACAC
CATG
[240 nt withheld, positions 215-454]
GCCGTTACCGCTATTGCTGAAGGTCGTGCGGCCGCGGACTACAAGGATGACGACGACAAGTTCCGGACCG
GTTCCAAGACACCCCCCCATGGTACCAACAGCGGCCAGGGGCGCGTCAATCAACTAGGTGGAGTTTTCAT
CAACGGTCGTCCTTTGCCCAACAATATTCGTCTTAAAATCGTCGAGATGGCCGCCGATGGCATTCGGCCC
TGTGTGATCTCCAGACAGCTACGTGTGTCCCATGGCTGCGTATCGAAGATCCTGAATCGCTACCAGGAGA
CTGGCTCCATTAGACCAGGCGTAATTGGTGGCTCCAAGCCGAGGATAGCCACGCCCGAAATCGAGAACCG
AATTGAGGAGTACAAGCGCAGTAGCCCGGGCATGTTCTCGTGGGAGATCAGGGAGAAGCTGATCCGCGAG
GGTGTCTGCGACAGGAGCACAGCACCATCTGTGTCCGCCATATCGCGCCTGGTGCGCGGCCGAGATGCTC
CATTGGACAATGATATGTCTTCTGCCTCTGGATCTCCGGCGGGTGATGGCACCAAAGCATCGAGTTCCTG
CGGCTCCGATGTCTCAGGTGGCCATCACAACAACGGCAAGCCCTCCGATGAGGACATCTCTGACTGTGAA
AGTGAGCCGGGAATCGCCTTGAAGCGCAAACAGCGCCGCTGCAGGACCACCTTTTCCGCTTCCCAGTTGG
ACGAACTGGAACGCGCCTTCGAGCGCACCCAATACCCTGATATCTACACCCGTGAGGAGCTGGCCCAGCG
CACCAATCTCACGGAGGCACGCATTCAGGTGTGGTTCAGCAATCGGCGTGCTCGTCTCCGCAAGCAGCAC
ACCTCGGTCTCGGGCGGAGCACCTGGCGGAGCAGCTGCCTCAGTGAGCCATTAATCTAGAGACTAGAAAA
AGGCCGACAAGTCCCGCTCCGCTGAAGATCCTGGCGTAATAGCGAAGAGGCCCGCACCGATCGCCCTTCC
CAACAGTTGCGCAGCCTGAATGGCGAATGGG
[124 nt withheld, positions 1466-1589]
C
[91 nt withheld, positions 1591-1681]
A
[49 nt withheld, positions 1683-1731]
CCTTTGACGTTGGAGTCCACGTTCTTT
[37 nt withheld, positions 1759-1795]
ACCCTATCTCGGTCTATTCTTTTGATTTATAAGGGATTTTGCCGATTTCGGCCTATTGGTTAAAAAATGA
GCTGATTTAACAAAAATTTAACGCGAATTTTAACAAAATATTAACGCTTACAATTTAGGTGGCACTTTTC
GGGGAAATGTGCGCGGAACCCCTATTTGTTTATTTTTCTAAATACATTCAAATATGTATCCGCTCATGAG
ACAATAACCCTGATAAATGCTTCAATAATATTGAAAAAGGAAGAGTATGAGTATTCAACATTTCCGTGTC
GCCCTTATTCCCTTTTTTGCGGCATTTTGCCTTCCTGTTTTTGCTCACCCAGAAACGCTGGTGAAAGTAA
AAGATGCTGAAGATCAGTTGGGTGCACGAGTGGGTTACATCGAACTGGATCTCAACAGCGGTAAGATCCT
TGAGAGTTTTCGCCCCGAAGAACGTTTTCCAATGATGAGCACTTTTAAAGTTCTGCTATGTGGCGCGGTA
TTATCCCGTATTGACGCCGGGCAAGAGCAACTCGGTCGCCGCATACACTATTCTCAGAATGACTTGGTTG
AGTACTCACCAGTCACAGAAAAGCATCTTACGGATGGCATGACAGTAAGAGAATTATGCAGTGCTGCCAT
AACCATGAGTGATAACACTGCGGCCAACTTACTTCTGACAACGATCGGAGGACCGAAGGAGCTAACCGCT
TTTTTGCACAACATGGGGGATCATGTAACTCGCCTTGATCGTTGGGAACCGGAGCTGAATGAAGCCATAC
CAAACGACGAGCGTGACACCACGATGCCTGTAGCAATGGCAACAACGTTGCGCAAACTATTAACTGGCGA
ACTACTTACTCTAGCTTCCCGGCAACAATTAATAGACTGGATGGAGGCGGATAAAGTTGCAGGACCACTT
CTGCGCTCGGCCCTTCCGGCTGGCTGGTTTATTGCTGATAAATCTGGAGCCGGTGAGCGTGGGTCTCGCG
GTATCATTGCAGCACTGGGGCCAGATGGTAAGCCCTCCCGTATCGTAGTTATCTACACGACGGGGAGTCA
GGCAACTATGGATGAACGAAATAGACAGATCGCTGAGATAGGTGCCTCACTGATTAAGCATTGGTAACTG
TCAGACCAAGTTTACTCATATATACTTTAGATTGATTTAAAACTTCATTTTTAATTTAAAAGGATCTAGG
TGAAGATCCTTTTTGATAATCTCATGACCAAAATCCCTTAACGTGAGTTTTCGTTCCACTGAGCGTCAGA
CCCCGTAGAAAAGATCAAAGGATCTTCTTGAGATCCTTTTTTTCTGCGCGTAATCTGCTGCTTGCAAACA
AAAAAACCACCGCTACCAGCGGTGGTTTGTTTGCCGGATCAAGAGCTACCAACTCTTTTTCCGAAGGTAA
CTGGCTTCAGCAGAGCGCAGATACCAAATACTGTCCTTCTAGTGTAGCCGTAGTTAGGCCACCACTTCAA
GAACTCTGTAGCACCGCCTACATACCTCGCTCTGCTAATCCTGTTACCAGTGGCTGCTGCCAGTGGCGAT
AAGTCGTGTCTTACCGGGTTGGACTCAAGACGATAGTTACCGGATAAGGCGCAGCGGTCGGGCTGAACGG
GGGGTTCGTGCACACAGCCCAGCTTGGAGCGAACGACCTACACCGAACTGAGATACCTACAGCGTGAGCT
ATGAGAAAGCGCCACGCTTCCCGAAGGGAGAAAGGCGGACAGGTATCCGGTAAGCGGCAGGGTCGGAACA
GGAGAGCGCACGAGGGAGCTTCCAGGGGGAAACGCCTGGTATCTTTATAGTCCTGTCGGGTTTCGCCACC
TCTGACTTGAGCGTCGATTTTTGTGATGCTCGTCAGGGGGGCGGAGCCTATGGAAAAACGCCAGCAACGC
GGCCTTTTTACGGTTCCTGGCCTTTTGCTGGCCTTTTGCTCACATGTTCTTTCCTGCGTTATCCCCTGAT
TCTGTGGATAACCGTATTACCGCCTTTGAGTGAGCTGATACCGCTCGCCGCAGCCGAACGACCGAGCGCA
GCGAGTCAGTGAGCGAGGAAGCGGAAGAGCGCCTGATGCGGTATTTTCTCCTTACGCATCTGTGCGGTAT
TTCACACCGCATATGGTGCACTCTCAGTACAATCTGCTCTGATGCCGCATAGTTAAGCCAGTATACACTC
CGCTATCGCTACGTGACTGGGTCATGGCTGCGCCCCGACACCCGCCAACACCCGCTGACGCGCCCTGACG
GGCTTGTCTGCTCCCGGCATCCGCTTACAGACAAGCTGTGACCGTCTCCGGGAGCTGCATGTGTCAGAGG
TTTTCACCGTCATCACCGAAACGCGCGAGGCAGCTGCGGTAAAGCTCATCAGCGTGGTCGTGAAGCGATT
CACAGATGTCTGCCTGTTCATCCGCGTCCAGCTCGTTGAGTTTCTCCAGAAGCGTTAATGTCTGGCTTCT
GATAAAGCGGGCCATGTTAAGGGCGGTTTTTTCCTGTTTGGTCACTGATGCCTCCGTGTAAGGGGGATTT
CTGTTCATGGGGGTAATGATACCGATGAAACGAGAGAGGATGCTCACGATACGGGTTACTGATGATGAAC
ATGCCCGGTTACTGGAACGG
Features (pLannotate 1.2.2; 13 found; start..end, strand, type, name):
     88..118     +  promoter       lac UV5 promoter: E. coli lac promoter with an "up" mutation
    126..142     +  protein_bind   lac operator: The lac repressor binds to the lac operator to inhibit transcription in E. coli. This inhibition can be relieved by adding lactose or isopropyl-β-D-thiogalactopyranoside (IPTG). lac repressor encoded by lacI
    162..186     +  CDS            lacZα (fragment): LacZα fragment of β-galactosidase; lacZ fragment
    212..481     +  CDS            RNAP ω (sequence partly withheld): DNA-directed RNA polymerase subunit omega; E. coli rpoZ; promotes RNA polymerase assembly
    491..514     +  CDS            3xFLAG (fragment): three tandem FLAG® epitope tags, followed by an enterokinase cleavage site
    551..1441    +  CDS            prd (fragment): PRD_DROME - Experimental evidence at protein level: Swiss-Prot protein existence level 1. Pair-rule protein expressed in a segmentally repeating pattern to define the polarity of embryonic segments. Capable of sequence-specific DNA-binding. From Drosophila melanogaster (Fruit fly).
   1466..1894    +  rep_origin     f1 ori (sequence partly withheld): f1 bacteriophage origin of replication; arrow indicates direction of (+) strand synthesis
   1947..2051    +  promoter       AmpR promoter: bla
   2052..2912    +  CDS            AmpR: β-lactamase; bla; confers resistance to ampicillin, carbenicillin, and related antibiotics
   3083..3671    +  rep_origin     ori: high-copy-number ColE1/pMB1/pBR322/pUC origin of replication
   3857..3997    -  misc_feature   bom: basis of mobility region from pBR322
   4099..4290    -  CDS            rop: Rop protein, which maintains plasmids at low copy number; rop
   4331..4405    +  CDS            mbeC (fragment): MBEC_ECOLX - Experimental evidence at protein level: Swiss-Prot protein existence level 1. Required for efficient mobilization of ColE1 plasmid and is thus essential to promote the specific transfer of the plasmid during conjugation. Probably functions by inducing DNA bending, helping the MbeA relaxase to melt the DNA around the nic site and cleave the phosphodiester bond. Binds specifically double-stranded DNA (dsDNA) containing the ColE1 oriT but does not recognize the inverted repeat (IR). From Escherichia coli.
