[The description below was written by a language model from this plasmid's Addgene catalogue record and pLannotate feature annotations shown in this document.]
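Description:
pB1H2wL-Prd is a bacterial expression plasmid of about 4.4 kb, built on a ColE1-type backbone for use in a bacterial one-hybrid (B1H) system. It is propagated in E. coli under ampicillin selection through a β-lactamase cassette with its own promoter. Replication comes from a ColE1/pMB1-family origin, and the catalogue lists the plasmid as high copy. The annotation also detects the pBR322-derived bom region, a rop gene and a fragment of mbeC, elements normally associated with copy-number moderation and plasmid mobilization in ColE1-type replicons. An f1 phage origin is present as well, which in principle allows single-stranded DNA production.

The expression unit is driven by a lac UV5 promoter followed by a lac operator, so transcription is subject to lac repressor control and IPTG induction. After a short lacZα remnant, the open reading frame encodes the ω subunit of E. coli RNA polymerase (rpoZ), a FLAG epitope segment (annotated as a partial 3xFLAG match), and a fragment of the Drosophila melanogaster pair-rule protein Paired (prd), a sequence-specific DNA-binding factor. In a one-hybrid scheme, fusing a DNA-binding domain to ω lets binding at a target site recruit RNA polymerase and activate a reporter carried elsewhere; that reporter is not part of this plasmid.

According to the depositor, the Paired segment serves simply as a stuffer between intact KpnI and XbaI sites. It is meant to be excised and replaced with another DNA-binding domain, which makes this plasmid a general cloning vector for ω fusions. The catalogue gives the insert as 800 bp, while the annotated prd match spans roughly 890 bp. The associated study applied the system to characterizing the binding specificities of factors that regulate Drosophila segmentation.
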