Addgene plasmid #18040: pB1H2wL-Prd
Depositing lab: Scot Wolfe. Depositing organization: University of Massachusetts, Worcester. Publication: A systematic characterization of factors that regulate Drosophila segmentation via a bacterial one-hybrid system. Noyes MB, Meng X, Wakabayashi A, Sinha S, Brodsky MH, Wolfe SA. Nucleic Acids Res. 2008 May;36(8):2547-60. doi: 10.1093/nar/gkn048. Epub 2008 Mar 10. PubMed 18332042.
Backbone
  Vector backbone: ColE1
  Backbone size w/o insert (bp): 3605
  Vector type: Bacterial Expression
Growth in bacteria
  Bacterial resistance: Ampicillin, 100 μg/mL
  Growth temperature: 37°C
  Growth strain: DH5alpha
  Copy number: High Copy
Gene/Insert
  Gene/Insert name: Paired
  Species: D. melanogaster (fly)
  Insert size (bp): 800
  Mutation: Paired is simply used as an insert between Kpn1 and Xba1 to be dropped out for cloning.
  Entrez Gene: prd (a.k.a. Dmel_CG6716, CG6716, Dmel\CG6716, PRD, Prd, pr)
  Cloning method: Restriction Enzyme; 5′ cloning site Kpn1 (not destroyed); 3′ cloning site Xba1 (not destroyed)
  Sequencing primers: 5′ OMG5
Terms and licenses: Academic/Nonprofit Terms; Industry Terms: Not Available to Industry
How to cite: pB1H2wL-Prd was a gift from Scot Wolfe (Addgene plasmid # 18040 ; http://n2t.net/addgene:18040 ; RRID:Addgene_18040)
