>Addgene plasmid #18040 | pB1H2wL-Prd | addgene partial sequence | sequence record 23876 | M13_pUC_rev
CNAATGANTGATTCGGATTCCTGGAACTCTAAACCAAAGAGAGGACACCATG
[240 nt withheld, positions 53-292]
GCCGTTACCGCTATTGCTGAAGGTCGTGCGGCCGCGGACTACAAGGATGACGACGACAAGTTCCGGACCG
GTTCCAAGACACCCCCCCATGGTACCAACAGCGGCCAGGGGCGCGTCAATCAACTAGGTGGAGTTTTCAT
CAACGGTCGTCCTTTGCCCAACAATATTCGTCTTAAAATCGTCGAGATGGCCGCCGATGGCATTCGGCCC
TGTGTGATCTCCAGACAGCTACGTGTGTCCCATGGCTGCGTATCGAAGATCCTGAATCGCTACCAGGAGA
CTGGCTCCATTAGACCAGGCGTAATTGGTGGCTCCAAGCCGAGGATAGCCACGCCCGAAATCGAGAACCA
TNGAAAANCNNNNNANNNNNNTNCCNGGGGCATGTTCTCGTGGGGAGATCAGGGAGAAGCTGATCCGCGA
GGGTGTCTGCGACAGGAGCACAGCACCATCTGTGTCCGCCATATCGCGCCTGGTGCGCGGCCGAGATGCT
CCATTGGACANTGATATGTCTTCTGCCTCTGGATCTCCGG
