>Addgene plasmid #18040 | pB1H2wL-Prd | addgene partial sequence | sequence record 38839 | F1ori-R 5'-AGGGAAGAAAGCGAAAGGAG-3'
[57 nt withheld, positions 1-57]
CCCATTCGCCATTCAGGCTGCGCAACTGTTGGGAAGGGCGATCGGTGCGGGCCTCTTCGCTATTACGCCA
GGATCTTCAGCGGAGCGGGACTTGTCGGCCTTTTTCTAGTCTCTAGATTAATGGCTCACTGAGGCAGCTG
CTCCGCCAGGTGCTCCGCCCGAGACCGAGGTGTGCTGCTTGCGGAGACGAGCACGCCGATTGCTGAACCA
CACCTGAATGCGTGCCTCCGTGAGATTGGTGCGCTGGGCCAGCTCCTCACGGGTGTAGATATCAGGGTAT
TGGGTGCGCTCGAAGGCGCGTTCCAGTTCGTCCAACTGGGAAGCGGAAAAGGTGGTCCTGCAGCGGCGCT
GTTTGCGCTTCAAGGCGATTCCCGGCTCACTTTCACAGTCAGAGATGTCCTCATCGGAGGGCTTGCCGTT
GTTGTGATGGCCACCTGAGACATCGGAGCCGCAGGAACTCGATGCTTTGGTGCCATCACCCGCCGGAGAT
CCAGAGGCAGAAGACATATCATTGTCCAATGGAGCATCTCGGCCGCGCACCAGGCGCGATATGGCGGACA
CAGATGGTGCTGTGCTCCTGTCGCAGACACCCTCGCGGATCAGCTTCTCCCTGATCTCCCACGAGAACAT
GCCCGGGCTACTGCGCTTGTACTCCTCAATTCGGTTCTCGATTTCGGGCGTGGCTATC
